Addgene plasmid #168971: pEntry_HCoV-229E-Spike
Purpose: Gateway-compatible Entry vector
Depositing lab: Pascal Falter-Braun. Depositing organization: Helmholtz Munich. Publication: A resource of human coronavirus protein-coding sequences in a flexible, multipurpose Gateway Entry clone collection. Weller B, Lin CW, Pogoutse O, Sauer M, Marin-de la Rosa N, Strobel A, Young V, Knapp JJ, Rayhan A, Falter C, Kim DK, Roth FP, Falter-Braun P. G3 (Bethesda). 2023 Jul 5;13(7):jkad105. doi: 10.1093/g3journal/jkad105. PubMed 37267226.
Backbone
  Vector backbone: pENTR223.1*SfiI
  Backbone size w/o insert (bp): 2800
  Vector type: Gateway-compatible Entry vector
Growth in bacteria
  Bacterial resistance: Spectinomycin, 50 μg/mL
  Growth temperature: 37°C
  Growth strain: DH5alpha
  Copy number: High Copy
Gene/Insert
  Gene/Insert name: HCoV-229E-Spike (alt name: Spike (S))
  Species: Other
  Insert size (bp): 3522
  Entrez Gene: S (a.k.a. HCoV229Egp2)
  Cloning method: Restriction Enzyme; 5′ cloning site SfiI (unknown if destroyed); 3′ cloning site SfiI (unknown if destroyed)
  Sequencing primers: 5′ M13 uni (-21); 3′ M13 rev (-29)
Resource information
  A portion of this plasmid was derived from a plasmid made by: Synthesized by Twist Bioscience
Terms and licenses: Academic/Nonprofit Terms; Industry Terms: Not Available to Industry
Depositor comments: 5'-linker: SfiI-BamHI-ATG-BamHI (GGCCGTCAaggccaggatccatgggatcc), 3'-linker: PacI-TAA-AsiSI-SfiI (cttaatTAAgacgcgatcgcggcctcatGGGCC).
How to cite: pEntry_HCoV-229E-Spike was a gift from Pascal Falter-Braun (Addgene plasmid # 168971 ; http://n2t.net/addgene:168971 ; RRID:Addgene_168971)
