[The description below was written by a language model from this plasmid's Addgene catalogue record and pLannotate feature annotations shown in this document.]
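Description:
pEntry_HCoV-229E-Spike is a Gateway-compatible Entry clone built on the pENTR223.1*SfiI backbone (about 2.8 kb) and carrying the Spike (S) coding sequence of human coronavirus 229E, an insert of roughly 3.5 kb that was obtained by gene synthesis. The sequenced plasmid is 6,365 nt. It is propagated in E. coli at high copy from a ColE1/pUC-type origin and selected with spectinomycin through the aadA (SmR) aminoglycoside adenylyltransferase gene. Short fragments of a class 1 integron Pc promoter and a gentamicin resistance gene lie just upstream of that marker. Small lacI and lacZα fragments are also annotated and appear to be non-functional backbone remnants.

The Spike open reading frame sits between attL1 and attL2, the recombination sites used in the Gateway LR reaction, so the insert can be transferred directionally into any attR-containing Destination vector to create expression clones with the promoters, tags or fusion partners that vector supplies. The insert was cloned through SfiI sites, and the depositor describes linkers on both sides: a 5′ linker with BamHI sites surrounding an ATG, and a 3′ linker with PacI and AsiSI sites surrounding a TAA stop codon. This design presumably lets the start and stop codons be kept or removed for different fusion formats. The Entry vector has no promoter positioned to express the insert: a T7 promoter lies outside attL2 facing the cassette in antisense, and rrnB T1 and T2 terminators upstream of attL1 insulate the insert from read-through transcription. The encoded protein is the class I viral fusion glycoprotein that binds host aminopeptidase N to mediate entry. The plasmid belongs to a collection of human coronavirus ORF Entry clones intended as a flexible, multipurpose resource.
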