Features (pLannotate 1.2.2; 12 found; start..end, strand, type, name):
      1..97      +  protein_bind   attL1: mutant version of attL; recombination site for the Gateway® LR reaction LR Clonase™
    130..3645    +  CDS            S: SPIKE_CVH22 - Experimental evidence at protein level: Swiss-Prot protein existence level 1. S1 region attaches the virion to the cell membrane by interacting with host ANPEP/aminopeptidase N, initiating the infection. Binding to the receptor probably induces conformational changes in the S glycoprotein unmasking the fusion peptide of S2 region and activating membranes fusion. S2 region belongs to the class I viral fusion protein. Under the current model, the protein has at least 3 conformational states: pre-fusion native state, pre-hairpin intermediate state, and post-fusion hairpin state. Dur
   3677..3775    -  protein_bind   attL2: mutant version of attL; recombination site for the Gateway® LR reaction LR Clonase™
   3793..3811    -  promoter       T7 promoter: promoter for bacteriophage T7 RNA polymerase
   4001..4024    +  promoter       Pc promoter (fragment): intI1 (promoter lies within the coding sequence); class 1 integron promoter
   4200..4256    +  CDS            GmR (fragment): gentamycin acetyltransferase; aacC1; confers resistance to gentamycin
   4263..5054    +  CDS            SmR: aminoglycoside adenylyltransferase (Murphy, 1985); aadA; confers resistance to spectinomycin and streptomycin
   5147..5735    +  rep_origin     ori: high-copy-number ColE1/pMB1/pBR322/pUC origin of replication
   5918..6010    +  CDS            lacI (fragment): lac repressor; lacI; The lac repressor binds to the lac operator to inhibit transcription in E. coli. This inhibition can be relieved by adding lactose or isopropyl-β-D-thiogalactopyranoside (IPTG).
   6065..6092    -  terminator     rrnB T2 terminator: transcription terminator T2 from the E. coli rrnB gene
   6224..6267    +  terminator     rrnB T1 terminator: Escherichia coli rrnB; transcription terminator T1 from the E. coli rrnB gene
   6314..6350    -  CDS            lacZα (fragment): LacZα fragment of β-galactosidase; lacZ fragment
>Addgene plasmid #168971 | pEntry_HCoV-229E-Spike | addgene full sequence | sequence record 402658 | Addgene NGS Result
CAAATAATGATTTTATTTTGACTGATAGTGACCTGTTCGTTGCAACAAATTGATGAGCAATGCTTTTTTA
TAATGCCAACTTTGTACAAAAAAGCAGAAGGGCCGTCAAGGCCAGGATCCATGGGATCCTTTGTTTTGCT
TGTTGCATATGCCTTGTTGCATATTGCTGGTTGTCAAACTACAAATGGGCTGAACACTAGTTACTCTGTT
TGCAACGGCTGTGTTGGTTATTCAGAAAATGTATTTGCTGTTGAGAGTGGTGGTTATATACCCTCCGACT
TTGCATTCAATAATTGGTTCCTTCTAACTAATACCTCATCTGTTGTAGATGGTGTTGTGAGGAGTTTTCA
GCCTTTGTTGCTTAATTGCTTATGGTCTGTTTCTGGCTTGCGGTTTACTACTGGTTTTGTCTATTTTAAT
GGTACTGGGAGAGGTGATTGTAAAGGTTTTTCCTCAGATGTTTTGTCTGATGTCATACGTTACAACCTCA
ATTTTGAAGAAAACCTTAGACGTGGAACCATTTTGTTTAAAACATCTTATGGTGTTGTTGTGTTTTATTG
TACCAACAACACTTTAGTTTCAGGTGATGCTCACATACCATTTGGTACAGTTTTGGGCAATTTTTATTGC
TTTGTAAATACTACTATTGGCAATGAAACTACGTCTGCTTTTGTGGGTGCACTACCTAAGACAGTTCGTG
AGTTTGTTATTTCACGCACAGGACATTTTTATATTAATGGCTATCGCTATTTCACTTTAGGTAATGTAGA
AGCCGTTAATTTCAATGTCACTACTGCAGAAACCACTGATTTTTGTACTGTTGCGTTAGCTTCTTATGCT
GACGTTTTGGTTAATGTGTCACAAACCTCTATTGCTAATATAATTTATTGCAACTCTGTTATTAACAGAC
TGAGATGTGACCAGTTGTCCTTTGATGTACCAGATGGTTTTTATTCTACAAGCCCTATTCAATCCGTTGA
GCTACCTGTGTCTATTGTGTCGCTACCTGTTTATCATAAACATACGTTTATTGTGTTGTACGTTGACTTC
AAACCTCAGAGTGGCGGTGGCAAGTGCTTTAACTGTTATCCTGCTGGTGTTAATATTACACTGGCCAATT
TTAATGAAACTAAAGGGCCTTTGTGTGTTGACACATCACACTTCACTACCAAATACGTTGCTGTTTATGC
CAATGTTGGTAGGTGGAGTGCTAGTATTAACACGGGAAATTGCCCTTTTTCTTTTGGCAAAGTTAATAAC
TTTGTTAAATTTGGCAGTGTATGTTTTTCGCTAAAGGATATACCCGGTGGTTGCGCAATGCCTATAGTGG
CTAATTGGGCTTATAGTAAGTACTATACTATAGGCTCATTGTATGTTTCTTGGAGTGATGGTGATGGAAT
TACTGGCGTCCCACAACCTGTTGAGGGTGTTAGTTCCTTTATGAATGTTACATTGGACAAATGTACTAAA
TATAATATTTATGATGTATCTGGTGTGGGTGTTATTCGCGTTAGCAATGACACCTTTCTTAATGGAATTA
CGTACACATCAACTTCAGGTAACCTTCTGGGTTTTAAAGATGTTACTAAGGGCACCATCTACTCTATCAC
TCCTTGTAACCCACCAGATCAGCTTGTTGTTTATCAGCAAGCTGTTGTTGGTGCTATGTTGTCTGAAAAT
TTTACTAGTTACGGCTTTTCTAATGTTGTAGAACTGCCGAAATTTTTCTATGCGTCCAATGGCACTTATA
ATTGCACAGACGCTGTTTTAACTTATTCTAGTTTTGGCGTTTGTGCAGATGGTTCTATAATTGCTGTTCA
ACCACGTAATGTTTCATATGATAGTGTTTCAGCTATCGTCACAGCTAATTTGTCTATACCTTCCAATTGG
ACCACTTCGGTCCAGGTTGAGTATTTACAAATTACAAGTACACCTATCGTAGTTGATTGCTCCACTTATG
TTTGCAATGGTAATGTGCGCTGTGTTGAATTGCTTAAGCAGTATACTTCTGCTTGTAAAACTATTGAAGA
CGCCTTAAGAAATAGCGCCAGGCTGGAGTCTGCAGATGTTAGTGAGATGCTCACTTTTGACAAGAAAGCG
TTTACACTTGCTAATGTTAGTAGTTTTGGTGACTACAACCTTAGCAGCGTCATACCTAGCTTGCCCACAA
GTGGTAGTAGAGTGGCTGGTCGCAGTGCCATAGAAGACATACTTTTTAGCAAACTTGTTACTTCTGGACT
TGGCACTGTGGACGCAGACTACAAAAAGTGCACTAAGGGTCTTTCCATTGCTGACTTGGCTTGTGCTCAA
TATTATAATGGCATTATGGTTTTGCCTGGCGTCGCTGATGCTGAACGAATGGCCATGTATACAGGTTCTT
TAATTGGTGGAATTGCTTTAGGAGGTCTAACATCAGCCGTTTCAATACCATTTTCATTAGCAATTCAGGC
ACGTTTAAATTATGTTGCATTGCAGACTGATGTTTTACAAGAAAATCAGAAAATTCTTGCTGCATCTTTT
AACAAAGCAATGACCAACATAGTAGATGCCTTTACTGGTGTTAATGATGCTATTACACAAACTTCACAAG
CCCTACAAACAGTTGCTACTGCACTTAACAAGATCCAGGATGTTGTTAATCAACAAGGCAACTCATTGAA
CCATTTAACTTCTCAGTTGAGGCAGAATTTTCAAGCTATCTCTAGCTCTATTCAGGCTATCTATGACAGA
CTTGACACTATTCAGGCTGATCAACAAGTAGATAGGCTGATTACTGGTAGATTGGCTGCTTTGAATGTAT
TCGTTTCTCATACATTGACTAAGTACACTGAAGTTCGTGCTTCCAGACAGCTTGCACAACAAAAAGTGAA
TGAGTGTGTCAAATCCCAGTCTAAGCGTTATGGCTTCTGTGGAAATGGCACTCACATTTTCTCAATTGTT
AATGCTGCTCCTGAGGGGCTTGTTTTTCTCCACACTGTCTTGTTGCCGACACAATATAAGGATGTTGAAG
CGTGGTCTGGGTTGTGCGTTGATGGTACAAACGGTTATGTGTTGCGACAACCTAATCTTGCTCTTTACAA
AGAAGGCAATTATTATAGAATCACATCTCGCATAATGTTTGAACCACGTATTCCTACCATGGCAGATTTT
GTTCAAATTGAAAATTGCAATGTCACATTTGTTAACATTTCTCGCTCTGAGTTGCAAACCATTGTGCCAG
AGTATATTGATGTTAATAAGACGCTGCAAGAATTAAGTTACAAATTGCCAAATTACACTGTTCCAGACCT
AGTTGTCGAACAGTACAACCAGACTATTTTGAATTTGACCAGTGAAATTAGCACCCTTGAAAATAAATCT
GCGGAGCTTAATTACACTGTTCAAAAATTGCAAACTCTGATTGACAACATAAATAGCACATTAGTCGACT
TAAAGTGGCTCAACCGGGTTGAGACTTACATCAAGTGGCCGTGGTGGGTGTGGTTGTGCATTTCAGTCGT
GCTCATCTTTGTGGTGAGTATGTTGCTATTATGTTGTTGTTCTACTGGTTGCTGTGGCTTCTTTAGTTGT
TTTGCATCTTCTATTAGAGGTTGTTGTGAATCAACTAAACTTCCTTATTACGACGTTGAAAAGATCCACA
TACAGCTTAATTAAGACGCGATCGCGGCCTCATGGGCCCAGCTTTCTTGTACAAAGTTGGCATTATAAAA
AATAATTGCTCATCAATTTGTTGCAACGAACAGGTCACTATCAGTCAAAATAAAATCATTATTTGCCATC
CAGCTGATATCCCCTATAGTGAGTCGTATTACATGGTCATAGCTGTTTCCTGGCAGCTCTGGCCCGTGTC
TCAAAATCTCTGATGTTACATTGCACAAGATAAAAATATATCATCATGCCTCCTCTAGACCAGCCAGGAC
AGAAATGCCTCGACTTCGCTGCTACCCAAGGTTGCCGGGTGACGCACACCGTGGAAACGGATGAAGGCAC
GAACCCAGTGGACATAAGCCTGTTCGGTTCGTAAGCTGTAATGCAAGTAGCGTATGCGCTCACGCAACTG
GTCCAGAACCTTGACCGAACGCAGCGGTGGTAACGGCGCAGTGGCGGTTTTCATGGCTTGTTATGACTGT
TTTTTTGGGGTACAGTCTATGCCTCGGGCATCCAAGCAGCAAGCGCGTTACGCCGTGGGTCGATGTTTGA
TGTTATGGAGCAGCAACGATGTTACGCAGCAGGGCAGTCGCCCTAAAACAAAGTTAAACATTATGAGGGA
AGCGGTGATCGCCGAAGTATCGACTCAACTATCAGAGGTAGTTGGCGTCATCGAGCGCCATCTCGAACCG
ACGTTGCTGGCCGTACATTTGTACGGCTCCGCAGTGGATGGCGGCCTGAAGCCACACAGTGATATTGATT
TGCTGGTTACGGTGACCGTAAGGCTTGATGAAACAACGCGGCGAGCTTTGATCAACGACCTTTTGGAAAC
TTCGGCTTCCCCTGGAGAGAGCGAGATTCTCCGCGCTGTAGAAGTCACCATTGTTGTGCACGACGACATC
ATTCCGTGGCGTTATCCAGCTAAGCGCGAACTGCAATTTGGAGAATGGCAGCGCAATGACATTCTTGCAG
GTATCTTCGAGCCAGCCACGATCGACATTGATCTGGCTATCTTGCTGACAAAAGCAAGAGAACATAGCGT
TGCCTTGGTAGGTCCAGCGGCGGAGGAACTCTTTGATCCGGTTCCTGAACAGGATCTATTTGAGGCGCTA
AATGAAACCTTAACGCTATGGAACTCGCCGCCCGACTGGGCTGGCGATGAGCGAAATGTAGTGCTTACGT
TGTCCCGCATTTGGTACAGCGCAGTAACCGGCAAAATCGCGCCGAAGGATGTCGCTGCCGACTGGGCAAT
GGAGCGCCTGCCGGCCCAGTATCAGCCCGTCATACTTGAAGCTAGACAGGCTTATCTTGGACAAGAAGAA
GATCGCTTGGCCTCGCGCGCAGATCAGTTGGAAGAATTTGTCCACTACGTGAAAGGCGAGATCACCAAGG
TAGTCGGCAAATAACCCTCGAGCCACCCATGACCAAAATCCCTTAACGTGAGTTACGCGTCGTTCCACTG
AGCGTCAGACCCCGTAGAAAAGATCAAAGGATCTTCTTGAGATCCTTTTTTTCTGCGCGTAATCTGCTGC
TTGCAAACAAAAAAACCACCGCTACCAGCGGTGGTTTGTTTGCCGGATCAAGAGCTACCAACTCTTTTTC
CGAAGGTAACTGGCTTCAGCAGAGCGCAGATACCAAATACTGTTCTTCTAGTGTAGCCGTAGTTAGGCCA
CCACTTCAAGAACTCTGTAGCACCGCCTACATACCTCGCTCTGCTAATCCTGTTACCAGTGGCTGCTGCC
AGTGGCGATAAGTCGTGTCTTACCGGGTTGGACTCAAGACGATAGTTACCGGATAAGGCGCAGCGGTCGG
GCTGAACGGGGGGTTCGTGCACACAGCCCAGCTTGGAGCGAACGACCTACACCGAACTGAGATACCTACA
GCGTGAGCTATGAGAAAGCGCCACGCTTCCCGAAGGGAGAAAGGCGGACAGGTATCCGGTAAGCGGCAGG
GTCGGAACAGGAGAGCGCACGAGGGAGCTTCCAGGGGGAAACGCCTGGTATCTTTATAGTCCTGTCGGGT
TTCGCCACCTCTGACTTGAGCGTCGATTTTTGTGATGCTCGTCAGGGGGGCGGAGCCTATGGAAAAACGC
CAGCAACGCGGCCTTTTTACGGTTCCTGGCCTTTTGCTGGCCTTTTGCTCACATGTTCTTTCCTGCGTTA
TCCCCTGATTCTGTGGATAACCGTATTACCGCCTTTGAGTGAGCTGATACCGCTCGCCGCAGCCGAACGA
CCGAGCGCAGCGAGTCAGTGAGCGAGGAAGCGGAAGAGCGCCCAATACGCAAACCGCCTCTCCCCGCGCG
TTGGCCGATTCATTAATGCAGCTGGCACGACAGGTTTCCCGACTGGAAAGCGGGCAGTGAGCGCAACGCA
ATTAATACGCGTACCGCTAGCCAGGAAGAGTTTGTAGAAACGCAAAAAGGCCATCCGTCAGGATGGCCTT
CTGCTTAGTTTGATGCCTGGCAGTTTATGGCGGGCGTCCTGCCCGCCACCCTCCGGGCCGTTGCTTCACA
ACGTTCAAATCCGCTCCCGGCGGATTTGTCCTACTCAGGAGAGCGTTCACCGACAAACAACAGATAAAAC
GAAAGGCCCAGTCTTCCGACTGAGCCTTTCGTTTTATTTGATGCCTGGCAGTTCCCTACTCTCGCGTTAA
CGCTAGCATGGATGTTTTCCCAGTCACGACGTTGTAAAACGACGGCCAGTCTTAAGCTCGGGCCC
