>Addgene plasmid #168971 | pEntry_HCoV-229E-Spike | depositor partial sequence | sequence record 327506 | gene-specific Insert sequence
TTTGTTTTGCTTGTTGCATATGCCTTGTTGCATATTGCTGGTTGTCAAACTACAAATGGGCTGAACACTA
GTTACTCTGTTTGCAACGGCTGTGTTGGTTATTCAGAAAATGTATTTGCTGTTGAGAGTGGTGGTTATAT
ACCCTCCGACTTTGCATTCAATAATTGGTTCCTTCTAACTAATACCTCATCTGTTGTAGATGGTGTTGTG
AGGAGTTTTCAGCCTTTGTTGCTTAATTGCTTATGGTCTGTTTCTGGCTTGCGGTTTACTACTGGTTTTG
TCTATTTTAATGGTACTGGGAGAGGTGATTGTAAAGGTTTTTCCTCAGATGTTTTGTCTGATGTCATACG
TTACAACCTCAATTTTGAAGAAAACCTTAGACGTGGAACCATTTTGTTTAAAACATCTTATGGTGTTGTT
GTGTTTTATTGTACCAACAACACTTTAGTTTCAGGTGATGCTCACATACCATTTGGTACAGTTTTGGGCA
ATTTTTATTGCTTTGTAAATACTACTATTGGCAATGAAACTACGTCTGCTTTTGTGGGTGCACTACCTAA
GACAGTTCGTGAGTTTGTTATTTCACGCACAGGACATTTTTATATTAATGGCTATCGCTATTTCACTTTA
GGTAATGTAGAAGCCGTTAATTTCAATGTCACTACTGCAGAAACCACTGATTTTTGTACTGTTGCGTTAG
CTTCTTATGCTGACGTTTTGGTTAATGTGTCACAAACCTCTATTGCTAATATAATTTATTGCAACTCTGT
TATTAACAGACTGAGATGTGACCAGTTGTCCTTTGATGTACCAGATGGTTTTTATTCTACAAGCCCTATT
CAATCCGTTGAGCTACCTGTGTCTATTGTGTCGCTACCTGTTTATCATAAACATACGTTTATTGTGTTGT
ACGTTGACTTCAAACCTCAGAGTGGCGGTGGCAAGTGCTTTAACTGTTATCCTGCTGGTGTTAATATTAC
ACTGGCCAATTTTAATGAAACTAAAGGGCCTTTGTGTGTTGACACATCACACTTCACTACCAAATACGTT
GCTGTTTATGCCAATGTTGGTAGGTGGAGTGCTAGTATTAACACGGGAAATTGCCCTTTTTCTTTTGGCA
AAGTTAATAACTTTGTTAAATTTGGCAGTGTATGTTTTTCGCTAAAGGATATACCCGGTGGTTGCGCAAT
GCCTATAGTGGCTAATTGGGCTTATAGTAAGTACTATACTATAGGCTCATTGTATGTTTCTTGGAGTGAT
GGTGATGGAATTACTGGCGTCCCACAACCTGTTGAGGGTGTTAGTTCCTTTATGAATGTTACATTGGACA
AATGTACTAAATATAATATTTATGATGTATCTGGTGTGGGTGTTATTCGCGTTAGCAATGACACCTTTCT
TAATGGAATTACGTACACATCAACTTCAGGTAACCTTCTGGGTTTTAAAGATGTTACTAAGGGCACCATC
TACTCTATCACTCCTTGTAACCCACCAGATCAGCTTGTTGTTTATCAGCAAGCTGTTGTTGGTGCTATGT
TGTCTGAAAATTTTACTAGTTACGGCTTTTCTAATGTTGTAGAACTGCCGAAATTTTTCTATGCGTCCAA
TGGCACTTATAATTGCACAGACGCTGTTTTAACTTATTCTAGTTTTGGCGTTTGTGCAGATGGTTCTATA
ATTGCTGTTCAACCACGTAATGTTTCATATGATAGTGTTTCAGCTATCGTCACAGCTAATTTGTCTATAC
CTTCCAATTGGACCACTTCGGTCCAGGTTGAGTATTTACAAATTACAAGTACACCTATCGTAGTTGATTG
CTCCACTTATGTTTGCAATGGTAATGTGCGCTGTGTTGAATTGCTTAAGCAGTATACTTCTGCTTGTAAA
ACTATTGAAGACGCCTTAAGAAATAGCGCCAGGCTGGAGTCTGCAGATGTTAGTGAGATGCTCACTTTTG
ACAAGAAAGCGTTTACACTTGCTAATGTTAGTAGTTTTGGTGACTACAACCTTAGCAGCGTCATACCTAG
CTTGCCCACAAGTGGTAGTAGAGTGGCTGGTCGCAGTGCCATAGAAGACATACTTTTTAGCAAACTTGTT
ACTTCTGGACTTGGCACTGTGGACGCAGACTACAAAAAGTGCACTAAGGGTCTTTCCATTGCTGACTTGG
CTTGTGCTCAATATTATAATGGCATTATGGTTTTGCCTGGCGTCGCTGATGCTGAACGAATGGCCATGTA
TACAGGTTCTTTAATTGGTGGAATTGCTTTAGGAGGTCTAACATCAGCCGTTTCAATACCATTTTCATTA
GCAATTCAGGCACGTTTAAATTATGTTGCATTGCAGACTGATGTTTTACAAGAAAATCAGAAAATTCTTG
CTGCATCTTTTAACAAAGCAATGACCAACATAGTAGATGCCTTTACTGGTGTTAATGATGCTATTACACA
AACTTCACAAGCCCTACAAACAGTTGCTACTGCACTTAACAAGATCCAGGATGTTGTTAATCAACAAGGC
AACTCATTGAACCATTTAACTTCTCAGTTGAGGCAGAATTTTCAAGCTATCTCTAGCTCTATTCAGGCTA
TCTATGACAGACTTGACACTATTCAGGCTGATCAACAAGTAGATAGGCTGATTACTGGTAGATTGGCTGC
TTTGAATGTATTCGTTTCTCATACATTGACTAAGTACACTGAAGTTCGTGCTTCCAGACAGCTTGCACAA
CAAAAAGTGAATGAGTGTGTCAAATCCCAGTCTAAGCGTTATGGCTTCTGTGGAAATGGCACTCACATTT
TCTCAATTGTTAATGCTGCTCCTGAGGGGCTTGTTTTTCTCCACACTGTCTTGTTGCCGACACAATATAA
GGATGTTGAAGCGTGGTCTGGGTTGTGCGTTGATGGTACAAACGGTTATGTGTTGCGACAACCTAATCTT
GCTCTTTACAAAGAAGGCAATTATTATAGAATCACATCTCGCATAATGTTTGAACCACGTATTCCTACCA
TGGCAGATTTTGTTCAAATTGAAAATTGCAATGTCACATTTGTTAACATTTCTCGCTCTGAGTTGCAAAC
CATTGTGCCAGAGTATATTGATGTTAATAAGACGCTGCAAGAATTAAGTTACAAATTGCCAAATTACACT
GTTCCAGACCTAGTTGTCGAACAGTACAACCAGACTATTTTGAATTTGACCAGTGAAATTAGCACCCTTG
AAAATAAATCTGCGGAGCTTAATTACACTGTTCAAAAATTGCAAACTCTGATTGACAACATAAATAGCAC
ATTAGTCGACTTAAAGTGGCTCAACCGGGTTGAGACTTACATCAAGTGGCCGTGGTGGGTGTGGTTGTGC
ATTTCAGTCGTGCTCATCTTTGTGGTGAGTATGTTGCTATTATGTTGTTGTTCTACTGGTTGCTGTGGCT
TCTTTAGTTGTTTTGCATCTTCTATTAGAGGTTGTTGTGAATCAACTAAACTTCCTTATTACGACGTTGA
AAAGATCCACATACAG
